Addgene plasmid #64006: pST50Trc4-DHFRFLAG
Purpose: (Empty Backbone) Position 4 transfer plasmid for pST44 polycistronic plasmid suite; C-term single tag; contains DHFR gene in BamHI-NgoMIV cassette as positive control
Depositing lab: Song Tan. Depositing organization: Pennsylvania State University. Publication: The pST44 polycistronic expression system for producing protein complexes in Escherichia coli. Tan S, Kern RC, Selleck W. Protein Expr Purif. 2005 Apr;40(2):385-95. 10.1016/j.pep.2004.12.002 PubMed 15766881.
Backbone
  Vector backbone: pST50Trc
  Vector type: Bacterial Expression
  Tag / fusion protein: FLAG (C terminal on backbone)
Growth in bacteria
  Bacterial resistance: Ampicillin, 100 μg/mL
  Growth temperature: 37°C
  Growth strain: DH5alpha
  Copy number: Unknown
Gene/Insert
  Gene/Insert name: None
  Tag / fusion protein: FLAG (C terminal on backbone)
Terms and licenses: Academic/Nonprofit Terms; Industry Terms: Not Available to Industry
Depositor comments: Replace DHFR with GOI using BamHI/NgoMIV; Clone out cassette using BspEI/MluI
How to cite: pST50Trc4-DHFRFLAG was a gift from Song Tan (Addgene plasmid # 64006 ; http://n2t.net/addgene:64006 ; RRID:Addgene_64006)
