[The description below was written by a language model from this plasmid's Addgene catalogue record and pLannotate feature annotations shown in this document.]
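Description:
pST50Trc4-DHFRFLAG is a small (about 3.3 kb) bacterial expression plasmid built on the pST50Trc backbone. It serves as the position 4 transfer vector for the pST44 polycistronic system, which is used to co-express the subunits of protein complexes in Escherichia coli. It is catalogued as an empty backbone. The E. coli dihydrofolate reductase gene (folA/DHFR) it carries is a placeholder and positive control for expression, not a gene of interest. The plasmid is maintained through a ColE1/pMB1-type origin accompanied by the pBR322 bom region and the rop gene, which normally moderates copy number, although the record lists copy number as unknown. Selection is with ampicillin through the bla beta-lactamase gene, which has its own promoter and is followed by an fd terminator.

The expression cassette consists of a T7 promoter, the efficient ribosome binding site from phage T7 gene 10, the DHFR coding sequence, and a T7 terminator, so transcription depends on a host that supplies T7 RNA polymerase. Immediately downstream of DHFR is a short sequence that the annotation software scores as a fragment of 3xFLAG. This matches the single C-terminal FLAG tag described in the catalogue entry, which the backbone supplies to whatever open reading frame is inserted. The small "SET1" and mbeC fragment calls are probably partial matches to T7 gene 10 and ColE1-derived backbone sequence rather than functional elements.

In use, DHFR is swapped for the gene of interest as a BamHI–NgoMIV fragment, giving a C-terminally FLAG-tagged product. The resulting translation cassette is then excised with BspEI and MluI and moved into the fourth position of a pST44 polycistronic plasmid.
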