Features (pLannotate 1.2.2; 13 found; start..end, strand, type, name):
     27..45      +  promoter       T7 promoter: promoter for bacteriophage T7 RNA polymerase
     83..105     +  RBS            RBS: efficient ribosome binding site from bacteriophage T7 gene 10 (Olins and Rangwala, 1989)
    122..595     +  CDS            folA: DYR_ECOLI - Also known as tmrA. Experimental evidence at protein level: Swiss-Prot protein existence level 1. Key enzyme in folate metabolism. Catalyzes an essential reaction for de novo glycine and purine synthesis, and for DNA precursor synthesis. From Escherichia coli (strain K12).
    602..625     +  CDS            3xFLAG (fragment): three tandem FLAG® epitope tags
    654..703     +  CDS            SET1 (fragment): solubility-enhancement tag derived from T7 phage gene 10B
    711..758     +  terminator     T7 terminator: transcription terminator for bacteriophage T7 RNA polymerase
    823..914     +  promoter       AmpR promoter: bla
    915..1772    +  CDS            bla: BLAT_ECOLX - Experimental evidence at protein level: Swiss-Prot protein existence level 1. TEM-type are the most prevalent beta-lactamases in enterobacteria; they hydrolyze the beta-lactam bond in susceptible beta-lactam antibiotics, thus conferring resistance to penicillins and cephalosporins. TEM-3 and TEM-4 are capable of hydrolyzing cefotaxime and ceftazidime. TEM-5 is capable of hydrolyzing ceftazidime. TEM-6 is capable of hydrolyzing ceftazidime and aztreonam. TEM-8/CAZ-2, TEM- 16/CAZ-7 and TEM-24/CAZ-6 are markedly active against ceftazidime. IRT- 4 shows resistance to beta-lactamase in
   1779..1818    +  terminator     fd terminator: central terminator from bacteriophage fd (Otsuka and Kunisawa, 1982)
   1849..2437    +  rep_origin     ori: high-copy-number ColE1/pMB1/pBR322/pUC origin of replication
   2623..2762    -  misc_feature   bom: basis of mobility region from pBR322
   2864..3055    -  CDS            rop: Rop protein, which maintains plasmids at low copy number; rop
   3095..3205    +  CDS            mbeC (fragment): MBEC_ECOLX - Experimental evidence at protein level: Swiss-Prot protein existence level 1. Required for efficient mobilization of ColE1 plasmid and is thus essential to promote the specific transfer of the plasmid during conjugation. Probably functions by inducing DNA bending, helping the MbeA relaxase to melt the DNA around the nic site and cleave the phosphodiester bond. Binds specifically double-stranded DNA (dsDNA) containing the ColE1 oriT but does not recognize the inverted repeat (IR). From Escherichia coli.
>Addgene plasmid #64006 | pST50Trc4-DHFRFLAG | depositor full sequence | sequence record 177412 | pST50Trc4-DHFRFLAG sequence 3265 bps
GGCACCATGCATCGATCCCGCGAAATTAATACGACTCACTATAGGGAGACCACAACGGTTTCCCTCCGGC
TCCGGAAATAATTTTGTTTAACTTTAAGAAGGAGATATACATATGGGATCCATCAGTCTGATTGCGGCGC
TAGCGGTAGATCGCGTTATCGGCATGGAAAACGCCATGCCATGGAACCTGCCTGCCGATCTCGCCTGGTT
TAAACGCAACACCTTAAATAAACCCGTGATTATGGGGCGCCATACCTGGGAATCAATCGGTAGGCCTTTG
CCCGGCCGCAAAAATATTATCCTCAGCAGTCAACCCGGGACCGATGATCGGGTTACCTGGGTTAAATCGG
TCGACGAAGCCATCGCGGCGTGTGGTGACGTACCAGAAATCATGGTGATTGGCGGCGGACGCGTTTATGA
ACAGTTCTTGCCAAAAGCGCAAAAACTGTATCTGACGCATATCGATGCAGAAGTGGAAGGCGACACCCAT
TTTCCGGATTACGAGCCGGATGACTGGGAATCGGTATTCAGCGAATTCCACGATGCTGATGCGCAGAACT
CGCATAGCTATTGTTTCGAAATCCTCGAGCGTCGTGCCGGCGACTACAAGGACGATGATGACAAGTAATG
TACAACGCGTGCGCGCTGATCCGGCTGCTAACAAAGCCCGAAAGGAAGCTGAGTTGGCTGCTGCCACCGC
TGAGCAATAACTAGCATAACCCCTTGGGGCCTCTAAACGGGTCTTGAGGGGTTTTTTGCTGAAAGGAGGA
ACTATATCGGGATTAGCCCGCCTAATGAGCGGGCTTTTTTTTAATTCCCCTATTTGTTTATTTTTCTAAA
TACATTCAAATATGTATCCGCTCATGAGACAATAACCCTGATAAATGCTTCAATAATATTGAAAAAGGAA
GAGTATGAGTATTCAACATTTCCGTGTCGCCCTTATTCCCTTTTTTGCGGCATTTTGCCTTCCTGTTTTT
GCTCACCCAGAAACGCTCGTGAAAGTAAAAGACGCAGAGGACCAATTGGGGGCACGAGTGGGATACATAG
AACTGGACTTGAATAGCGGTAAAATCCTTGAGAGTTTTCGCCCTGAAGAGCGTTTTCCAATGATGAGCAC
TTTCAAAGTTCTGCTATGTGGAGCAGTATTATCCCGTGTAGATGCGGGGCAAGAGCAACTCGGACGACGA
ATACACTATTCGCAGAATGACTTGGTTGAATACTCCCCAGTGACAGAAAAGCACCTTACGGACGGAATGA
CGGTAAGAGAATTATGTAGTGCCGCCATAACGATGAGTGATAACACTGCGGCGAACTTACTTCTGACAAC
CATCGGTGGACCGAAGGAATTAACCGCTTTTTTGCACAATATGGGAGACCATGTAACTCGCCTTGACCGT
TGGGAACCAGAACTGAATGAAGCCATACCAAACGACGAGCGAGACACCACAATGCCTGCGGCAATGGCAA
CAACATTACGCAAACTATTAACTGGCGAACTACTTACTCTGGCTTCACGGCAACAATTAATAGACTGGCT
TGAAGCGGATAAAGTTGCAGGACCACTACTGCGTTCGGCACTTCCTGCTGGCTGGTTTATTGCTGATAAA
TCTGGGGCAGGAGAGCGTGGTTCACGGGGTATCATTGCCGCACTTGGACCAGATGGTAAGCCTTCCCGTA
TCGTAGTTATCTACACGACGGGTAGTCAGGCAACTATGGACGAACGAAATAGACAGATTGCTGAAATAGG
GGCTTCACTGATTAAGCATTGGTAAACCGATACAATTAAAGGCTCCTTTTGGAGCCTTTTTTTTTGGACG
GACCGGTAGAAAAGATCAAAGGATCTTCTTGAGATCCTTTTTTTCTGCGCGTAATCTGCTGCTTGCAAAC
AAAAAAACCACCGCTACCAGCGGTGGTTTGTTTGCCGGATCAAGAGCTACCAACTCTTTTTCCGAAGGTA
ACTGGCTTCAGCAGAGCGCAGATACCAAATACTGTCCTTCTAGTGTAGCCGTAGTTAGGCCACCACTTCA
AGAACTCTGTAGCACCGCCTACATACCTCGCTCTGCTAATCCTGTTACCAGTGGCTGCTGCCAGTGGCGA
TAAGTCGTGTCTTACCGGGTTGGACTCAAGACGATAGTTACCGGATAAGGCGCAGCGGTCGGGCTGAACG
GGGGGTTCGTGCACACAGCCCAGCTTGGAGCGAACGACCTACACCGAACTGAGATACCTACAGCGTGAGC
TATGAGAAAGCGCCACGCTTCCCGAAGGGAGAAAGGCGGACAGGTATCCGGTAAGCGGCAGGGTCGGAAC
AGGAGAGCGCACGAGGGAGCTTCCAGGGGGAAACGCCTGGTATCTTTATAGTCCTGTCGGGTTTCGCCAC
CTCTGACTTGAGCGTCGATTTTTGTGATGCTCGTCAGGGGGGCGGAGCCTATGGAAAAACGCCAGCAACG
CGGCCTTTTTACGGTTCCTGGCCTTTTGCTGGCCTTTTGCTCACATGTTCTTTCCTGCGTTATCCCCTGA
TTCTGTGGATAACCGTATTACCGCCTTTGAGTGAGCTGATACCGCTCGCCGCAGCCGAACGACCGAGCGC
AGCGAGTCAGTGAGCGAGGAAGCGGAAGAGCGCCTGATGCGGTATTTTCTCCTTACGCATCTGTGCGGTA
TTTCACACCGCAATGGTGCACTCTCAGTACAATCTGCTCTGATGCCGCATAGTTAAGCCAGTATACACTC
CGCTATCGCTACGTGACTGGGTCATGGCTGCGCCCCGACACCCGCCAACACCCGCTGACGCGCCCTGACG
GGCTTGTCTGCTCCCGGCATCCGCTTACAGACAAGCTGTGACCGTCTCCGGGAGCTGCATGTGTCAGAGG
TTTTCACCGTCATCACCGAAACGCGCGAGGCAGCTGCGGTAAAGCTCATCAGCGTGGTCGTGAAGCGATT
CACAGATGTCTGCCTGTTCATCCGCGTCCAGCTCGTTGAGTTTCTCCAGAAGCGTTAATGTCTGGCTTCT
GATAAAGCGGGCCATGTTAAGGGCGGTTTTTTCCTGTTTGGTCACTGATGCCTCCGTGTAAGGGGGATTT
CTGTTCATGGGGTAATGATACCGATGAAACGAGAGAGGATGCTCACGATACGGGTTACTGATGATGAACA
TGCCCGGTTACTGGAACGTTGTGAGGGTAAACAACTGGCGGTATGGATGCGGCGGGACCAGAGAAAAATC
ACTCAGGGTCAATGCCAGCGCTTCGTTAATACAGATGTAGGTGTT
