>Addgene plasmid #64006 | pST50Trc4-DHFRFLAG | addgene partial sequence | sequence record 177563 | T7term 5'-GCTAGTTATTGCTCAGCGG-3'
CAGCGCGCACGCGTTGTACATTACTTGTCATCATCGTCCTTGTAGTCGCCGGCACGACGCTCGAGGATTT
CGAAACAATAGCTATGCGAGTTCTGCGCATCAGCATCGTGGAATTCGCTGAATACCGATTCCCAGTCATC
CGGCTCGTAATCCGGAAAATGGGTGTCGCCTTCCACTTCTGCATCGATATGCGTCAGATACAGTTTTTGC
GCTTTTGGCAAGAACTGTTCATAAACGCGTCCGCCGCCAATCACCATGATTTCTGGTACGTCACCACACG
CCGCGATGGCTTCGTCGACCGATTTAACCCAGGTAACCCGATCATCGGTCCCGGGTTGACTGCTGAGGAT
AATATTTTTGCGGCCGGGCAAAGGCCTACCGATTGATTCCCAGGTATGGCGCCCCATAATCACGGGTTTA
TTTAAGGTGTTGCGTTTAAACCAGGCGAGATCGGCAGGCAGGTTCCATGGCATGGCGTTTTCCATGCCGA
TAACGCGATCTACCGCTAGCGCCGCAATCAGACTGATGGATCCCATATGTATATCTCCTTCTTAAAGTTA
AACAAAATTATTTCCGGAGCCGGAGGGAAACCGTTGTGGTCTCCCTATAGTGAGTCGTATTAATTTCGCG
GGATCGATGCATGGTGCCAACACCTACATCTGTATTAACGAAGCGCTGGCATTGACCCTGAGTGATTTTT
CTCTGGTCCCGCCGCATCCATACCGCCAGTTGTTTACCCTCACAACGT
